>Addgene plasmid #147712 | pAc5.1B-lambdaN-HA-DmNot2-del393-429-dsRNAres_U | depositor full sequence | sequence record 290159 | Full Sequence
CTTCAAGGAATTAATTCTATATTCTAAAAACACAAATGATACTTCTAAAAAAAATCATGAATGGCATCAA
CTCTGAATCAAATCTTTGCAGATGCACCTACTTCTCATTTCCACTGTCACATCATTTTTCCAGATCTCGC
TGCCTGTTATGTGGCCCACAAACCAAGACACGTTTTATGGCCATTAAAGCTGGCTGATCGTCGCCAAACA
CCAAATACATATCAATATGTACATTCGAGAAAGAAGCGATCAAAGAAGCGTCTTCGGGCGAGTAGGAGAA
TGCGGAGGAGAAGGAGAACGAGCTGATCTAGTATCTCTCCACAATCCAATGCCAACTGACCAACTGGCCA
TATTCGGAGCAATTTGAAGCCAATTTCCATCGCCTGGCGATCGCTCCATTCTTGGCTATATGTTTTTCAC
CGTTCCCGGGGCCATTTTCAAAGACTCGTCGGTAAGATAAGATTGTGTCACTCGCTGTCTCTCTTCATTT
GTCGAAGAATGCTGAGGAATTTCGCGATGACGTCGGCGAGTATTTTGAAGAATGAGAATAATTTGTATTT
ATACGAAAATCAGTTAGTGGAATTTTCTACAAAAACATGTTATCTATAGATAATTTTGTTGCAAAATATG
TTGACTATGACAAAGATTGTATGTATATACCTTTAATGTATTCTCATTTTCTTATGTATTTATAATGGCA
ATGATGATACTGATGATATTTTAAGATGATGCCAGACCACAGGCTGATTTCTGCGTCTTTTGCCGAACGC
AGTGCATGTGCGGTTGTTGTTTTTTGGAATAGTTTCAATTTTCGGACTGTCCGCTTTGATTTCAGTTTCT
TGGCTTATTCAAAAAGCAAAGTAAAGCCAAAAAAGCGAGATGGCAATACCAAATGCGGCAAAACGGTAGT
GGAAGGAAAGGGGTGCGGGGCAGCGGAAGGAAGGGTGGGGCGGGGCGTGGCGGGGTCTGTGGCTGGGCGC
GACGTCACCGACGTTGGAGCCACTCCTTTGACCATGTGTGCGTGTGTGTATTATTCGTGTCTCGCCACTC
GCCGGTTGTTTTTTTCTTTTTATCTCGCTCTCTCTAGCGCCATCTCGTACGCATGCTCAACGCACCGCAT
GTTGCCGTGTCCTTTATGCGTCATTTTGGCTCGAAATAGGCAATTATTTAAACAAAGATTAGTCAACGAA
AACGCTAAAATAAATAAGTCTACAATATGGTTACTTATTGCCATGTGTGTGCAGCCAACGATAGCAACAA
AAGCAACAACACAGTGGCTTTCCCTCTTTCACTTTTTGTTTGCAAGCGCGTGCGAGCAAGACGGCACGAC
CGGCAAACGCAATTACGCTGACAAAGAGCAGACGAAGTTTTGGCCGAAAAACATCAAGGCGCCTGATACG
AATGCATTTGCAATAACAATTGCGATATTTAATATTGTTTATGAAGCTGTTTGACTTCAAAACACACAAA
AAAAAAAATAAAACAAATTATTTGAAAGAGAATTAGGAATCGGACAGCTTATCGTTACGGGCTAACAGCA
CACCGAGACGAAATAGCTTACCTGACGTCACAGCCTCTGGAAGAACTGCCGCCAAGCAGAGAGAGAGAGA
AAAAGAGGGAGAGCAGCTTAGACCGCATGTGCTTGTGTGTGAGGCGTCTCTCTCTTCGTCTCCTGTTTGC
GCAAACGCATAGACTGCACTGAGAAAATCGATTACCTATTTTTTATGAATGAATATTTGCACTATTACTA
TTCAAAACTATTAAGATAGCAATCACATTCAATAGCCAAATACTATACCACCTGAGCGATGCAACGAAAT
GATCAATTTGAGCAAAAATGCTGCATATTTAGGACGGCATCATTATAGAAATGCTTCTTGCTGTGTACTT
TTCTCTCGTCTGGCAGCTGTTTCGCCGTTATTGTTAAAACCGGCTTAAGTTAGGTGTGTTTTCTACGACT
AGTGATGCCCCTACTAGAAGATGTGTGTTGCACAAATGTCCCTGAATAACCAATTTGAAGTGCAGATAGC
AGTAAACGTAAGCTAATATGAATATTATTTAACTGTAATGTTTTAATATCGCTGGACATTACTAATAAAC
CCACTATAAACACATGTACATATGTATGTTTTGGCATACAATGAGTAGTTGGGGAAAAAATGTGTAAAAG
CACCGTGACCATCACAGCATAAAGATAACCAGCTGAAGTATCGAATATGAGTAACCCCCAAATTGAATCA
CATGCCGCAACTGATAGGACCCATGGAAGTACACTCTTCATGGCGATATACAAGACACACACAAGCACGA
ACACCCAGTTGCGGAGGAAATTCTCCGTAAATGAAAACCCAATCGGCGAACAATTCATACCCATATATGG
TAAAAGTTTTGAACGCGACTTGAGAGCGGAGAGCATTGCGGCTGATAAGGTTTTAGCGCTAAGCGGGCTT
TATAAAACGGGCTGCGGGACCAGTTTTCATATCACTACCGTTTGAGTTCTTGTGCTGTGTGGATACTCCT
CCCGACACAAAGCCGCTCCATCAGCCAGCAGTCGTCTAATCCAGAGACCCCGGATCGGGGTACCAACATG
GACGCACAAACACGACGACGTGAGCGTCGCGCTGAGAAACAAGCTCAATGGAAAGCTGCAAACGGTGGAT
CTCCTCCACATATGGCTTACCCATACGATGTTCCAGATTACGCTCCTCCAAGCTTGATGGCGAATTTAAA
TTTTCAACAACCCCCGAGAAGTATAGCGAACGCGGCGTTAGCTGGCCGGACAACAGGCGGATTCGGTGGT
AGCTCCCTGGCTGGCCATGTGACGCCCACGTCGGGCATGTTTCAAACCGACTTCGCCAACTCCTATCCAG
GAACGGCGAACTACGGACAGGCGCCGCAGCAGCAGCAACAACAGCAGCAGCAGCCCCAACTGTCGCCGAA
CCGGAATGCCCAGCTGTCGGTCGGCGGACCCGCCATCTCGAGCGGCAACCGCAACGCCAACCTCTTCGGC
CAGCGTCAGTTTGTGGAGCGGCGAGCCATGCAAGGATTGGGCAGTGGCCCCATGTCGAACATGGGCAACT
TCATGCAGACGGGTCGCGGCGGCTACGGAACGGGCGGAGGCGGTGGCGGTCCTTTGAATAACTTCCACGT
GTTCGGCGGCGGCGGTGGTAGCGACACCTCCACGCCTGCCCTGCTCGATCCCACGGAGTTCCCCTCCTTG
ACCAACGCTCGTGGACAAAATGATCAAACGTTGCCGCAGTCCAACCCCTTGCAACCCCCCGGATCCAAGC
CGTACGGAAACTTTTTCACGTCATTCGGAATGGTCAAACAGCCCACCAGTGAACAGAGCGAATTTACCAT
GTCAAATGAAGATTTTCCAGCCCTTCCCGGAACGCAGAATTCCGATGGAACGACCAATGCCGTCGGTTCC
GTGGCTGGCACGGGCGGAAGCGGCGGAGCTAGCACGGAAAATCATCTGGATGGAACCGAGAAACCCATGA
ACTCCATCGTCGTGTCCGGCAGTGCCTCCGGATCCTCCGGAAGCAATGTGGGAGTCGTCGGAGGAAACGG
ACTGGGAGCTGTCGGATCGGGAATTGGTGGACTGGCGGTCGGAGGAGGAGGCGGCGCGGGATCCAGTGGC
GGAGGCGGCGTGGGAGGAAACGCGGCTTCCGGAGTCGTGGGAGGTAGCCACGTTGGCTTGGTCGGATCGA
ATTCCGGAATCGGAGGAGTGAATTCCGTTCCGAATTCCAACGCTATGATGGGAGTTGGAGGAGGATTGGG
TTCGGGCTCCGGATCCTCAGGTTCCGGCGCCGGAGGAGAACACTTGAATGACAACAGCTCCAATGACAAG
CTCGTTAAATCCGGAGTCCAGACATCCCCGGACGGTAAAGTGGATCTCACGGGTTTAGGCCTGAACCTGA
ACTCGCAGGAGAGCTTGCATACAACCTTCGCTGGCCCCTTCGTAGCACAGCCCTGCAGAGCACAAGACGT
TGAGTTCAACGTGCCACCCGAATATCTGATTAACTTTGCGATAAGAGACAAACTAACAGCGCCGGTACTG
AAAAAGCTGCAAGAAGACCTGCTCTTTTTCCTTTTTTACACGAACATCGGCGATATGATGCAATTGATGG
CAGCTGCTGAATTGCATAGTCGCGAGTGGCGATACCACGTGGAGGAGAAAATATGGATAACTCGAATTCC
TGGCATTGATCAATATGAAAAAAATGGTACAAAAGAGCGCGGCACCTTCTACTACTTTGATGCGCAAAGT
TGGAAACGTTTGTCCAAGGTTTTCCAAATAGATCCCGAGAAATTAGATAAATGTCCCAATATAAGTGCGT
TTATGAATGGACAGTCTGTATAATCTAGAGGGCCCGCGGTTCGAAGGTAAGCCTATCCCTAACCCTCTCC
TCGGTCTCGATTCTACGCGTACCGGTCATCATCACCATCACCATTGAGTTTAAACCCGCTGATCAGCCTC
GACTGTGCCTTCTAAGGCCTGAGCTCGCTGATCAGCCTCGATCGAGGATCCAGACATGATAAGATACATT
GATGAGTTTGGACAAACCACAACTAGAATGCAGTGAAAAAAATGCTTTATTTGTGAAATTTGTGATGCTA
TTGCTTTATTTGTAACCATTATAAGCTGCAATAAACAAGTTAACAACAACAATTGCATTCATTTTATGTT
TCAGGTTCAGGGGGAGGTGTGGGAGGTTTTTTAAAGCAAGTAAAACCTCTACAAATGTGGTATGGCTGAT
TATGATCAGTCGACCGATGCCCTTGAGAGCCTTCAACCCAGTCAGCTCCTTCCGGTGGGCGCGGGGCATG
ACTATCGTCGCCGCACTTATGACTGTCTTCTTTATCATGCAACTCGTAGGACAGGTGCCGGCAGCGCTCT
GGGTCATTTTCGGCGAGGACCGCTTTCGCTGGAGCGCGACGATGATCGGCCTGTCGCTTGCGGTATTCGG
AATCTTGCACGCCCTCGCTCAAGCCTTCGTCACTGGTCCCGCCACCAAACGTTTCGGCGAGAAGCAGGCC
ATTATCGCCGGCATGGCGGCCGACGCGCTGGGCTACGTCTTGCTGGCGTTCGCGACGCGAGGCTGGATGG
CCTTCCCCATTATGATTCTTCTCGCTTCCGGCGGCATCGGGATGCCCGCGTTGCAGGCCATGCTGTCCAG
GCAGGTAGATGACGACCATCAGGGACAGCTTCAAGGATCGCTCGCGGCTCTTACCAGCCAGCAAAAGGCC
AGGAACCGTAAAAAGGCCGCGTTGCTGGCGTTTTTCCATAGGCTCCGCCCCCCTGACGAGCATCACAAAA
ATCGACGCTCAAGTCAGAGGTGGCGAAACCCGACAGGACTATAAAGATACCAGGCGTTTCCCCCTGGAAG
CTCCCTCGTGCGCTCTCCTGTTCCGACCCTGCCGCTTACCGGATACCTGTCCGCCTTTCTCCCTTCGGGA
AGCGTGGCGCTTTCTCAATGCTCACGCTGTAGGTATCTCAGTTCGGTGTAGGTCGTTCGCTCCAAGCTGG
GCTGTGTGCACGAACCCCCCGTTCAGCCCGACCGCTGCGCCTTATCCGGTAACTATCGTCTTGAGTCCAA
CCCGGTAAGACACGACTTATCGCCACTGGCAGCAGCCACTGGTAACAGGATTAGCAGAGCGAGGTATGTA
GGCGGTGCTACAGAGTTCTTGAAGTGGTGGCCTAACTACGGCTACACTAGAAGGACAGTATTTGGTATCT
GCGCTCTGCTGAAGCCAGTTACCTTCGGAAAAAGAGTTGGTAGCTCTTGATCCGGCAAACAAACCACCGC
TGGTAGCGGTGGTTTTTTTGTTTGCAAGCAGCAGATTACGCGCAGAAAAAAAGGATCTCAAGAAGATCCT
TTGATCTTTTCTACGGGGTCTGACGCTCAGTGGAACGAAAACTCACGTTAAGGGATTTTGGTCATGAGAT
TATCAAAAAGGATCTTCACCTAGATCCTTTTAAATTAAAAATGAAGTTTTAAATCAATCTAAAGTATATA
TGAGTAAACTTGGTCTGACAGTTACCAATGCTTAATCAGTGAGGCACCTATCTCAGCGATCTGTCTATTT
CGTTCATCCATAGTTGCCTGACTCCCCGTCGTGTAGATAACTACGATACGGGAGGGCTTACCATCTGGCC
CCAGTGCTGCAATGATACCGCGAGACCCACGCTCACCGGCTCCAGATTTATCAGCAATAAACCAGCCAGC
CGGAAGGGCCGAGCGCAGAAGTGGTCCTGCAACTTTATCCGCCTCCATCCAGTCTATTAATTGTTGCCGG
GAAGCTAGAGTAAGTAGTTCGCCAGTTAATAGTTTGCGCAACGTTGTTGCCATTGCTGCAGGCATCGTGG
TGTCACGCTCGTCGTTTGGTATGGCTTCATTCAGCTCCGGTTCCCAACGATCAAGGCGAGTTACATGATC
CCCCATGTTGTGCAAAAAAGCGGTTAGCTCCTTCGGTCCTCCGATCGTTGTCAGAAGTAAGTTGGCCGCA
GTGTTATCACTCATGGTTATGGCAGCACTGCATAATTCTCTTACTGTCATGCCATCCGTAAGATGCTTTT
CTGTGACTGGTGAGTACTCAACCAAGTCATTCTGAGAATAGTGTATGCGGCGACCGAGTTGCTCTTGCCC
GGCGTCAACACGGGATAATACCGCGCCACATAGCAGAACTTTAAAAGTGCTCATCATTGGAAAACGTTCT
TCGGGGCGAAAACTCTCAAGGATCTTACCGCTGTTGAGATCCAGTTCGATGTAACCCACTCGTGCACCCA
ACTGATCTTCAGCATCTTTTACTTTCACCAGCGTTTCTGGGTGAGCAAAAACAGGAAGGCAAAATGCCGC
AAAAAAGGGAATAAGGGCGACACGGAAATGTTGAATACTCATACTCTTCCTTTTTCAATATTATTGAAGC
ATTTATCAGGGTTATTGTCTCATGAGCGGATACATATTTGAATGTATTTAGAAAAATAAACAAATAGGGG
TTCCGCGCACATTTCCCCGAAAAGTGCCACCTGACGTCTAAGAAACCATTATTATCATGACATTAACCTA
TAAAAATAGGCGTATCACGAGGCCCTTTCGT
Features (pLannotate 1.2.2; 11 found; start..end, strand, type, name):
     56..2568    +  promoter       Ac5 promoter: Drosophila melanogaster actin 5C promoter
   2588..2653    +  CDS            N (fragment): REGN_LAMBD - Experimental evidence at protein level: Swiss-Prot protein existence level 1. Plays a role as a transcriptional antitermination factor that allows the virus to initiate its lytic phase. Activates expression of the delayed viral early genes by modifying host RNA polymerase (RNAP) into a form that is resistant to termination signals. This antitermination function requires the host NusA protein which serves to stabilize the interaction between antitermination protein N and host RNA polymerase. From Escherichia phage lambda (Bacteriophage lambda).
   2678..2704    +  CDS            3xHA (fragment): three tandem HA epitope tags
   2717..4360    +  CDS            Rga (fragment): RGA_DROME - Also known as Not2 From Drosophila melanogaster (Fruit fly).
   4386..4427    +  CDS            V5 tag: epitope tag from simian virus 5
   4527..4661    -  polyA_signal   SV40 poly(A) signal: SV40 polyadenylation signal
   4684..4768    -  CDS            large T antigen (fragment): large T antigen from SV40 (simian virus 40)
   4769..5239    +  CDS            TcR (fragment): tetracycline efflux protein; tet; confers resistance to tetracycline
   5283..5871    -  rep_origin     ori: high-copy-number ColE1/pMB1/pBR322/pUC origin of replication
   6042..6902    -  CDS            AmpR: β-lactamase; bla; confers resistance to ampicillin, carbenicillin, and related antibiotics
   6903..7007    -  promoter       AmpR promoter: bla
