[The description below was written by a language model from this plasmid's Addgene catalogue record and pLannotate feature annotations shown in this document.]
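Description:
pAc5.1B-lambdaN-HA-DmNot2-del393-429-dsRNAres_U is a 7.1 kb insect expression plasmid for producing a modified form of the Drosophila melanogaster CCR4-NOT subunit Not2 (Regena, Rga) in fly cells. The catalogue lists the backbone as unknown, although the name and annotated features point to a pAc5.1-type vector. It is propagated in E. coli through a ColE1/pUC-type origin and selected with ampicillin via the β-lactamase gene and its bla promoter. The record calls it low copy, whereas the annotated origin is described as a high-copy type. A tetracycline resistance fragment and a piece of SV40 large T antigen are also annotated, and these appear to be non-functional backbone remnants. No selectable marker for insect cells is annotated.

Expression is driven by the constitutive Drosophila actin 5C promoter. The reading frame begins with a short fragment of the bacteriophage lambda N protein, followed by an HA epitope (annotated as a fragment of 3xHA) and then the Not2 coding sequence, with an SV40 polyadenylation signal further downstream. A vector-derived V5 tag lies after the insert, but the record does not say whether it is translated in frame. The lambda N peptide binds boxB RNA hairpins, so fusions of this kind are normally used to tether a protein to a boxB-bearing reporter mRNA and assess its effect on that transcript.

As the name indicates, the insert lacks residues 393–429 and is dsRNA-resistant. It should therefore escape knockdown by dsRNA targeting endogenous Not2, which allows complementation experiments. The ORF was derived from an NCBI reference transcript, and the associated work concerns the structure and assembly of the NOT module of CCR4-NOT. The depositor sequence may be theoretical rather than fully verified.
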