Addgene plasmid #147712: pAc5.1B-lambdaN-HA-DmNot2-del393-429-dsRNAres_U
Purpose: Insect Expression of DmNot2-del393-429-dsRNAres
Depositing lab: Elisa Izaurralde. Depositing organization: Max Planck Institute for Developmental Biology. Publication: Structure and assembly of the NOT module of the human CCR4-NOT complex. Boland A, Chen Y, Raisch T, Jonas S, Kuzuoglu-Ozturk D, Wohlbold L, Weichenrieder O, Izaurralde E. Nat Struct Mol Biol. 2013 Nov;20(11):1289-97. doi: 10.1038/nsmb.2681. Epub 2013 Oct 13. PubMed 24121232.
Backbone
  Vector backbone: Unknown
  Vector type: Insect Expression
Growth in bacteria
  Bacterial resistance: Ampicillin, 100 μg/mL
  Growth temperature: 37°C
  Growth strain: DH5alpha
  Copy number: Low Copy
Gene/Insert
  Gene/Insert name: DmNot2-del393-429-dsRNAres (alt names: regena (rga); CG2138, CG2161)
  Species: D. melanogaster (fly)
  Entrez Gene: Rga (a.k.a. Dmel_CG2161, CG2138, CG2161, Dmel\CG2161, NOT2, Not2, RGA, l(3)03834, not2)
  Cloning method: Unknown
Terms and licenses: Academic/Nonprofit Terms; Industry Terms: Not Available to Industry
Depositor comments: ORF extracted from NCBI NM_169080.1. Plasmids from this collection were made available to the research community and donated after the lab closed. Please note that the sequence provided by the depositing laboratory may be theoretical/predicted or based on Sanger sequencing results. There may be discrepancies between sequencing results obtained by Addgene and the depositor sequence. If an Addgene verified sequence is not available, please contact before placing your order to request that our lab fully sequence the plasmid.
How to cite: pAc5.1B-lambdaN-HA-DmNot2-del393-429-dsRNAres_U was a gift from Elisa Izaurralde (Addgene plasmid # 147712 ; http://n2t.net/addgene:147712 ; RRID:Addgene_147712)
